Addgene plasmid #149533: pGBW-m4136462
Purpose: Bacterial expression plasmid for SARS-CoV-2 M (membrane)
Depositing lab: Ginkgo Bioworks & Benjie Chen. Depositing organization: Ginkgo Bioworks.
Backbone
  Vector backbone: pG9m-2 lacIQ ampR
  Backbone size w/o insert (bp): 3177
  Vector type: Bacterial Expression
Growth in bacteria
  Bacterial resistance: Ampicillin, 100 μg/mL
  Growth temperature: 37°C
  Growth strain: DH5alpha
  Copy number: Low Copy
Gene/Insert
  Gene/Insert name: SARS-CoV-2 M (membrane) (alt names: membrane glycoprotein; M protein)
  Species: Escherichia coli str. K-12 substr. MG1655; Severe acute respiratory syndrome coronavirus 2
  Insert size (bp): 662
  Mutation: wt
  Entrez Gene: M (a.k.a. GU280_gp05)
  Promoter: Promoter | pT7 ; Operator | lacO ; RBS | T7_rbs ; Start Codon | ATG
  Tag / fusion protein: 6xHIS;Linker_GGSG;MBP;Linker_GGSG;Cleavable TEV (N terminal on backbone)
  Cloning method: Unknown
Resource information
  A portion of this plasmid was derived from a plasmid made by: GinkgoBioworks
Depositor comments: NCBI reference sequence: YP_009724393.1
How to cite: pGBW-m4136462 was a gift from Ginkgo Bioworks & Benjie Chen (Addgene plasmid # 149533 ; http://n2t.net/addgene:149533 ; RRID:Addgene_149533)
