[The description below was written by a language model from this plasmid's Addgene catalogue record and pLannotate feature annotations shown in this document.]
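Description:
pGBW-m4136462 is a bacterial expression plasmid for producing the wild-type SARS-CoV-2 membrane (M) glycoprotein in E. coli. It is built on the pG9m-2 lacIQ ampR backbone, and the sequenced construct is about 5.2 kb. Replication depends on a ColE1/pMB1-family origin. A rop gene sits immediately downstream of the β-lactamase coding sequence, which fits the catalogue's low-copy designation. Selection is by ampicillin; the feature table places the AmpR gene behind a cat promoter. Short terminators (a tonB fragment, T7Te and T3Te) lie between the expression, marker, origin and repressor modules and presumably insulate them from read-through transcription.

The expression cassette consists of a T7 promoter followed directly by a lac operator and the T7 gene 10 ribosome binding site. Transcription therefore requires a host that supplies T7 RNA polymerase. It is held off by the Lac repressor, encoded on the plasmid by lacI in the opposite orientation, until an inducer such as IPTG is added. According to the record, the open reading frame starts with a 6xHis tag, a GGSG linker, maltose binding protein lacking its signal sequence (so it stays cytosolic), a second GGSG linker and a TEV protease cleavage site. The roughly 660 bp M coding sequence follows. Only MBP and the M protein are annotated in the feature table; the His tag, linkers and TEV site come from the catalogue fields.

This design supports affinity purification through His or MBP, and MBP is commonly used to improve the solubility of difficult proteins such as this viral envelope component. TEV cleavage can then release M from its fusion partner. The cloning method is not recorded.
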