Features (pLannotate 1.2.2; 14 found; start..end, strand, type, name):
     20..38      +  promoter       T7 promoter: promoter for bacteriophage T7 RNA polymerase
     39..63      +  protein_bind   lac operator: The lac repressor binds to the lac operator to inhibit transcription in E. coli. This inhibition can be relieved by adding lactose or isopropyl-β-D-thiogalactopyranoside (IPTG). lac repressor encoded by lacI
     78..100     +  RBS            RBS: efficient ribosome binding site from bacteriophage T7 gene 10 (Olins and Rangwala, 1989)
    141..1238    +  CDS            MBP: maltose binding protein from E. coli; malE (mutated); This version of the gene does not encode a signal sequence, so MBP will remain in the cytosol.
   1272..1934    +  CDS            VME1_SARS2: Experimental evidence at protein level: Swiss-Prot protein existence level 1. Component of the viral envelope that plays a central role in virus morphogenesis and assembly via its interactions with other viral proteins (By similarity). Regulates the localization of S protein at cis-Golgi, the place of virus budding (PubMed:33229438). May act by binding cytoplasmic c-terminus of S (PubMed:33229438). From Severe acute respiratory syndrome coronavirus 2 (2019-nCoV) (SARS-CoV-2).
   2087..2116    +  terminator     tonB terminator (fragment): bidirectional E. coli tonB-P14 transcription terminator
   2117..2219    +  promoter       cat promoter: promoter of the E. coli cat gene encoding chloramphenicol acetyltransferase
   2220..3080    +  CDS            AmpR: β-lactamase; bla; confers resistance to ampicillin, carbenicillin, and related antibiotics
   3081..3272    +  CDS            rop: Rop protein, which maintains plasmids at low copy number; rop
   3296..3323    +  terminator     T7Te terminator: phage T7 early transcription terminator
   3335..3922    -  rep_origin     ori: high-copy-number ColE1/pMB1/pBR322/pUC origin of replication
   3944..3973    -  terminator     T3Te terminator: phage T3 early transcription terminator
   4062..5141    -  CDS            lacI: LACI_ECOLI - Experimental evidence at protein level: Swiss-Prot protein existence level 1. Repressor of the lactose operon. Binds allolactose as an inducer. From Escherichia coli (strain K12).
   5142..5213    -  promoter       lacI promoter (fragment): lacI
>Addgene plasmid #149533 | pGBW-m4136462 | addgene full sequence | sequence record 307560 | Addgene NGS Result
GATCTCGATCCCGCGAAATTAATACGACTCACTATAGGGGAATTGTGAGCGGATAACAATTCCCCTCTAG
AAATAATTTTGTTTAACTTTAAGAAGGAGACTCTTCTATGCACCATCATCACCATCATGGTGGTTCTGGT
AAAATCGAAGAAGGTAAACTGGTAATCTGGATTAACGGCGATAAAGGCTATAACGGTCTCGCTGAAGTCG
GTAAGAAATTCGAGAAAGATACCGGAATTAAAGTCACCGTTGAGCATCCGGATAAACTGGAAGAGAAATT
CCCACAGGTTGCGGCAACTGGCGATGGCCCTGACATTATCTTCTGGGCACACGACCGCTTTGGTGGCTAC
GCTCAATCTGGCCTGTTGGCTGAAATCACCCCGGACAAAGCGTTCCAGGACAAGCTGTATCCGTTTACCT
GGGATGCCGTACGTTACAACGGCAAGCTGATTGCTTACCCGATCGCTGTTGAAGCGTTATCGCTGATTTA
TAACAAAGATCTGCTGCCGAACCCGCCAAAAACCTGGGAAGAGATCCCGGCGCTGGATAAAGAACTGAAA
GCGAAAGGTAAGAGCGCGCTGATGTTCAACCTGCAAGAACCGTACTTCACCTGGCCGCTGATTGCTGCTG
ACGGGGGTTATGCGTTCAAGTATGAAAACGGCAAGTACGACATTAAAGACGTGGGCGTGGATAACGCTGG
CGCGAAAGCGGGTCTGACCTTCCTGGTTGACCTGATTAAAAACAAACACATGAATGCAGACACCGATTAC
TCCATCGCAGAAGCTGCCTTTAATAAAGGCGAAACAGCGATGACCATCAACGGCCCGTGGGCATGGTCCA
ACATCGACACCAGCAAAGTGAATTATGGTGTAACGGTACTGCCGACCTTCAAGGGTCAACCATCCAAACC
GTTCGTTGGCGTGCTGAGCGCAGGTATTAACGCCGCCAGTCCGAACAAAGAGCTGGCGAAAGAGTTCCTC
GAAAACTATCTGCTGACTGATGAAGGTCTGGAAGCGGTTAATAAAGACAAACCGCTGGGTGCCGTAGCGC
TGAAGTCTTACGAGGAAGAGTTGGCGAAAGATCCACGTATTGCCGCCACCATGGAAAACGCCCAGAAAGG
TGAAATCATGCCGAACATCCCGCAGATGTCCGCTTTCTGGTATGCCGTGCGTACTGCGGTGATCAACGCC
GCCAGCGGTCGTCAGACTGTCGATGAAGCCCTGAAAGACGCGCAGACTGGTGGTTCTGGTGAGAACCTGT
ACTTTCAAAGCGCCGATTCAAACGGTACGATTACTGTAGAAGAGCTTAAAAAGCTGTTAGAACAATGGAA
TTTGGTGATCGGGTTTCTGTTCCTGACCTGGATCTGTCTCCTGCAATTCGCTTACGCGAACCGCAACCGG
TTTCTGTATATAATCAAATTAATTTTCCTGTGGCTGCTGTGGCCCGTCACCCTGGCATGCTTCGTTCTGG
CTGCTGTTTACAGAATCAATTGGATTACTGGCGGTATCGCAATCGCGATGGCATGCCTAGTAGGCCTGAT
GTGGCTGTCGTATTTTATTGCTTCCTTCCGTCTGTTTGCCCGTACCCGTAGCATGTGGTCTTTCAACCCA
GAAACTAACATCCTGCTTAACGTTCCTCTGCACGGTACAATCCTGACCCGCCCGCTGCTGGAGAGCGAAC
TGGTGATTGGCGCTGTCATCTTACGTGGTCATCTGCGTATTGCTGGCCACCATTTGGGTCGCTGTGACAT
CAAAGACTTGCCGAAAGAAATCACTGTTGCAACCTCTCGTACACTGTCCTACTACAAACTGGGGGCGAGT
CAGCGTGTTGCCGGCGATTCTGGATTCGCGGCTTACAGCCGCTATCGCATCGGTAATTACAAGCTCAACA
CTGACCACAGCTCCTCTAGTGATAACATTGCACTGCTGGTGCAGTAAAGAGAATATAAAAAGCCAGATTA
TTAATCCGGCTTTTTTATTATTTAGGTTCTGTTAAGTAACTGAACCCAATGTCGTTAGTGACGCTTACCT
CTTAAGAGGTCACTGACCTAACAGCTTGACTCCAGCGTAACTGGACTGCAATCAACTCAAAAGCCTCCGA
CCGGAGGCTTTTGACTTGATCGGCACGTAAGAGGTTCCAACTTTCACCATAATGAAATAAGATCACTACC
GGGCGTATTTTTTGAGTTATCGAGATTTTCAGGAGCTAAGGAAGCTAAAATGAGTATTCAACATTTCCGT
GTCGCCCTTATTCCCTTTTTTGCGGCATTTTGCCTTCCTGTTTTTGCTCACCCAGAAACGCTGGTGAAAG
TAAAAGATGCTGAAGATCAGTTGGGTGCACGAGTGGGTTACATCGAACTGGATCTCAACAGCGGTAAGAT
CCTTGAGAGTTTACGCCCCGAAGAACGTTTTCCAATGATGAGCACTTTTAAAGTTCTGCTATGTGGCGCG
GTATTATCCCGTATTGACGCCGGGCAAGAGCAACTCGGTCGCCGCATACACTATTCTCAGAATGACTTGG
TTGAGTACTCACCAGTCACAGAAAAGCATCTCACGGATGGCATGACAGTAAGAGAATTATGCAGTGCTGC
CATAACCATGAGTGATAACACTGCGGCCAACTTACTTCTGGCAACGATCGGAGGACCGAAGGAGCTAACC
GCTTTTTTGCACAACATGGGGGATCATGTAACTCGCCTTGATCGTTGGGAACCGGAGCTGAATGAAGCCA
TACCAAACGACGAGCGTGACACCACGATGCCTGTAGCAATGGCAACAACGTTGCGCAAACTATTAACTGG
CGAACTACTTACTCTAGCTTCCCGGCAACAATTAATAGACTGGATGGAGGCGGATAAAGTTGCAGGATCA
CTTCTGCGCTCGGCCCTCCCGGCTGGCTGGTTTATTGCTGATAAATCTGGAGCCGGTGAGCGTGGGTCTC
GCGGTATCATTGCAGCACTGGGGCCAGATGGTAAGCCCTCCCGCATCGTAGTTATCTACACGACGGGGAG
TCAGGCAACTATGGATGAACGAAATAGACAGATCGCTGAGATAGGTGCCTCACTGATTAAGCATTGGTAA
GTGACCAAACAGGAAAAAACCGCCCTTAACATGGCCCGCTTTATCAGAAGCCAGACATTAACGCTTCTGG
AGAAACTCAACGAGCTGGACGCGGATGAACAGGCAGACATCTGTGAATCGCTTCACGACCACGCTGATGA
GCTTTACCGCAGCTGCCTCGCGCGTTTCGGTGATGACGGTGAAAACCTCTGATGAGGGCCCAAATGTAAT
CACCTGGCTCACCTTCGGGTGGGCCTTTCTGCGTTGCTGGCGTTTTTCCATAGGCTCCGCCCCCCTGACG
AGCATCACAAAAATCGATGCTCAAGTCAGAGGTGGCGAAACCCGACAGGACTATAAAGATACCAGGCGTT
TCCCCCTGGAAGCTCCCTCGTGCGCTCTCCTGTTCCGACCCTGCCGCTTACCGGATACCTGTCCGCCTTT
CTCCCTTCGGGAAGCGTGGCGCTTTCTCATAGCTCACGCTGTAGGTATCTCAGTTCGGTGTAGGTCGTTC
GCTCCAAGCTGGGCTGTGTGCACGAACCCCCCGTTCAGCCCGACCGCTGCGCCTTATCCGGTAACTATCG
TCTTGAGTCCAACCCGGTAAGACACGACTTATCGCCACTGGCAGCAGCCACTGGTAACAGGATTAGCAGA
GCGAGGTATGTAGGCGGTGCTACAGAGTTCTTGAAGTGGTGGCCTAACTACGGCTACACTAGAAGAACAG
TATTTGGTATCTGCGCTCTGCTGAAGCCAGTTACCTCGGAAAAAGAGTTGGTAGCTCTTGATCCGGCAAA
CAAACCACCGCTGGTAGCGGTGGTCTTTTTGTTTGCAAGCAGCAGATTACGCGCAGAAAAAAAGGATCTC
AAGAAGATCCTTTGATTTTCTACCGAAGAAAGGCCCACCCGTGAAGGTGAGCCAGTGACTTTCTGCTATG
GAGGTCAGGTATGATTTAAATGGTCAGTGCGGCGCGCCAACAAAAAACCCCTAGCCCCCCGTTTTATATC
ACTGCCCGCTTTCCAGTCGGGAAACCTGTCGTGCCAGCTGCATTAATGAATCGGCCAACGCGCGGGGAGA
GGCGGTTTGCGTATTGGGCGCCAGGGTGGTTTTTCTTTTCACCAGTGAGACTGGCAACAGCTGATTGCCC
TTCACCGCCTGGCCCTGAGAGAGTTGCAGCAAGCGGTCCACGCTGGTTTGCCCCAGCAGGCGAAAATCCT
GTTTGATGGTGGTTAACGGCGGGATATAACATGAGCTATCTTCGGTATCGTCGTATCCCACTACCGAGAT
ATCCGCACCAACGCGCAGCCCGGACTCGGTAATGGCGCGCATTGCGCCCAGCGCCATCTGATCGTTGGCA
ACCAGCATCGCAGTGGGAACGATGCCCTCATTCAGCATTTGCATGGTTTGTTGAAAACCGGACATGGCAC
TCCAGTCGCCTTCCCGTTCCGCTATCGGCTGAATTTGATTGCGAGTGAGATATTTATGCCAGCCAGCCAG
ACGCAGACGCGCCGAGACAGAACTTAATGGGCCCGCTAACAGCGCGATTTGCTGGTGACCCAATGCGACC
AGATGCTCCACGCCCAGTCGCGTACCGTCCTCATGGGAGAAAATAATACTGTTGATGGGTGTCTGGTCAG
AGACATCAAGAAATAACGCCGGAACATTAGTGCAGGCAGCTTCCACAGCAATGGCATCCTGGTCATCCAG
CGGATAGTTAATGATCAGCCCACTGACGCGTTGCGCGAGAAGATTGTGCACCGCCGCTTTACAGGCTTCG
ACGCCGCTTCGTTCTACCATCGACACCACCACGCTGGCACCCAGTTGATCGGCGCGAGATTTAATCGCCG
CGACAATTTGCGACGGCGCGTGCAGGGCCAGACTGGAGGTGGCAACGCCAATCAGCAACGACTGTTTGCC
CGCCAGTTGTTGTGCCACGCGGTTGGGAATGTAATTCAGCTCCGCCATCGCCGCTTCCACTTTTTCCCGC
GTTTTCGCAGAAACGTGGCTGGCCTGGTTCACCACGCGGGAAACGGTCTGATAAGAGACACCGGCATACT
CTGCGACATCGTATAACGTTACTGGTTTCATATTCACCACCCTGAATTGACTGTCTTCCGGGCGCTATCA
TGCCATACCGCGAAAGGTTTTGCGCCATTCGATACTAGTAGCGGCCGGATG
